>Addgene plasmid #27186 | zgc:153086_L (OZ511) | addgene partial sequence | sequence record 33629 | 27186 with OK.61 (5' GGGTAGTACGATGACGGAACCTGTC 3')
AAAGGCCCTGAGAAAAATCCAAGCTTTGGCGGCCGCTGACTACAAAGACGATGATGACAAATCTAGACCC
GGGGAGCGCCCCTTCCAGTGTCGCATTTGCATGCGGAACTTTTCGAAGCACCAGACGCTTCAGCGGCATA
CCCGTACTCATACCGGTGAAAAACCGTTTCAGTGTCGGATCTGTATGCGAAATTTCTCCCTGCTGCACAA
CTTGACGCGGCATCTACGTACGCACACCGGCGAGAAGCCATTCCAATGCCGAATATGCATGCGCAACTTC
AGTGTGAACCACCACCTGGACCGCCACCTAAAAACCCACCTGAGGGGATCCTCTGCACAGTAGTAACTAG
AGACTAGAAAAAGGCCGACAAGTCCCGCTCCGCTGAAGATCCTGGCGTAATAGCGAAGAGGCCCGCACCG
ATCGCCCTTCCCAACAGTTGCGCAGCCTGAATGGCGAATGGG
[124 nt withheld, positions 463-586]
C
[91 nt withheld, positions 588-678]
A
[49 nt withheld, positions 680-728]
CCTTTGACGTTGGAGTCCACGTTCTTT
[37 nt withheld, positions 756-792]
ACCCTATCTCGGTCTATTCTTTTGATTTATAAGGGATTTTGCCGATTTCGGCCTATTGGTTAAAAAATGA
GCTGATTTAACAAAAATTTAACGCGAATTTTACAATTTTAA
