[The description below was written by a language model from this plasmid's Addgene catalogue record.]
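Description:
zgc:153086_L (OZ511) is a low-copy bacterial plasmid built on the MG414 backbone (about 5.5 kb without insert) that carries a roughly 270 bp engineered zinc finger array, catalogued as a zebrafish targeting reagent. It is selected with kanamycin and needs a host expressing the lacIq allele of the lac repressor, which suggests the insert sits under lac-regulated control. However, the record does not name the promoter or origin of replication, and no feature table is provided. The array lies between XbaI and BamHI sites that were both preserved during cloning, so it can be excised as a cassette.

The insert encodes a DNA-binding array designed to recognise a nine-base-pair "left" half-site within the zebrafish gene zgc:153086. The plasmid does not contain any sequence from that gene. The array comes from the OPEN (oligomerized pool engineering) approach to making customised zinc fingers. In a bacterial two-hybrid assay it bound its intended half-site with about 12-fold reporter activation. It has not been tested as a nuclease, so its ability to induce mutations at the locus is unverified.

The plasmid is a source of the zinc finger coding segment rather than a finished genome-editing tool. To use it, the array must be subcloned into a zinc finger nuclease expression vector to produce a fusion with the FokI cleavage domain. That fusion is then paired with one made from the complementary right half-site construct, zgc:153086_R (OZ512). FokI cleaves as a dimer, so both halves are needed to make the targeted double-strand break that leads to mutations in zgc:153086.
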