Addgene plasmid #27186: zgc:153086_L (OZ511)
Depositing lab: Keith Joung. Depositing organization: Massachusetts General Hospital. Publication: Rapid "open-source" engineering of customized zinc-finger nucleases for highly efficient gene modification. Maeder ML, Thibodeau-Beganny S, Osiak A, Wright DA, Anthony RM, Eichtinger M, Jiang T, Foley JE, Winfrey RJ, Townsend JA, Unger-Wallace E, Sander JD, Muller-Lerch F, Fu F, Pearlberg J, Goebel C, Dassie JP, Pruett-Miller SM, Porteus MH, Sgroi DC, Iafrate AJ, Dobbs D, McCray PB, Cathomen T, Voytas DF, Joung JK. Mol Cell. 2008 Jul 25. 31(2):294-301. 10.1016/j.molcel.2008.06.016 PubMed 18657511.
Backbone
  Vector backbone: MG414
  Backbone size w/o insert (bp): 5493
  Vector type: Zebrafish Targeting
Growth in bacteria
  Bacterial resistance: Kanamycin, 50 μg/mL
  Growth temperature: 37°C
  Growth strain: XL1 Blue
  Growth instructions: Requires a bacterial strain such as XL1 Blue, that expresses the lacIq allele of lac repressor
  Copy number: Low Copy
Gene/Insert
  Gene/Insert name: Zinc finger array targeting zgc:153086 (alt name: OZ511)
  Species: D. rerio (zebrafish)
  Insert size (bp): 270
  GenBank ID: ENSDARG00000061690
  Cloning method: Restriction Enzyme; 5′ cloning site XbaI (not destroyed); 3′ cloning site BamHI (not destroyed)
  Sequencing primers: 5′ OK.61 GGGTAGTACGATGACGGAACCTGTC
Terms and licenses: Academic/Nonprofit Terms; Industry Terms: Not Available to Industry
Depositor comments: This plasmid encodes a zinc finger array targeting half of a target sequence in the zebrafish gene zgc:153086 (see below). Please note that this plasmid does NOT contain the zgc:153086 sequence. Users must order the complementary plasmid zgc:153086_R (OZ512) [Addgene plasmid 27187] in order to create a zinc finger nuclease (ZFN) pair to introduce targeted mutations into this specific zebrafish gene. Users will also need to clone the zinc finger (ZF) insert of this plasmid into a zinc finger nuclease (ZFN) vector to express a FOKI fusion product. Examples of possible ZFN expression vectors that can be used are: pST1374 (Addgene plasmid 13426), pMLM290 (Addgene plasmid 21872), pMLM292 (Addgene plasmid 21873), pMLM800 (Addgene plasmid 27202) and pMLM802 (Addgene plasmid 27203). This zinc finger array was tested for binding activity to the sequence 5'-GGTGATGCT-3' in a bacterial two hybrid assay, and resulted in 11.90 fold activation. However, this array has not yet been tested for activity as a zinc finger nuclease (i.e. for its ability to induce mutations at the intended locus). Scientists using this zinc finger array in a publication should notify and acknowledge NIH grant number R01 GM088040 in the publication. Other Articles: "Oligomerized pool engineering (OPEN): an 'open-source' protocol for making customized zinc-finger arrays." Maeder ML et al. (Nat Protoc. 2009 Sept 17. 4(10):1471-1501. Pubmed ID: 19798082 "Targeted mutagenesis in zebrafish using customized zinc-finger nucleases." Foley JE et al. (Nat Protoc. 2009 Dec 3. 4(12):1855-1867. Pubmed ID: 20010934
How to cite: zgc:153086_L (OZ511) was a gift from Keith Joung (Addgene plasmid # 27186 ; http://n2t.net/addgene:27186 ; RRID:Addgene_27186)
